Addgene plasmid #88921: 4xNLS-pMJ915v2-sfGFP
Purpose: For expression of modified SpyCas9 in e.coli.
Depositing lab: Jennifer Doudna. Depositing organization: University of California, Berkeley. Publication: Efficient genome editing in the mouse brain by local delivery of engineered Cas9 ribonucleoprotein complexes. Staahl BT, Benekareddy M, Coulon-Bainier C, Banfal AA, Floor SN, Sabo JK, Urnes C, Munares GA, Ghosh A, Doudna JA. Nat Biotechnol. 2017 Feb 13. doi: 10.1038/nbt.3806. PubMed 28191903.
Backbone
  Vector backbone: pMJ915
  Vector type: Bacterial Expression, CRISPR
Growth in bacteria
  Bacterial resistance: Ampicillin, 100 μg/mL
  Growth temperature: 37°C
  Growth strain: DH5alpha
  Copy number: Unknown
Gene/Insert 1
  Gene/Insert name: Cas9
Gene/Insert 2
  Gene/Insert name: T7
Terms and licenses: Academic/Nonprofit Terms; Industry Terms: Not Available to Industry
How to cite: 4xNLS-pMJ915v2-sfGFP was a gift from Jennifer Doudna (Addgene plasmid # 88921 ; http://n2t.net/addgene:88921 ; RRID:Addgene_88921)
