[The description below was written by a language model from this plasmid's Addgene catalogue record and the feature table of its GenBank file.]
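Description:
4xNLS-pMJ915v2-sfGFP is a 10,976 bp bacterial expression plasmid built on the pMJ915 backbone for producing a modified Streptococcus pyogenes Cas9 protein in E. coli. It is maintained through a ColE1/pMB1-type origin accompanied by the pBR322 bom region and the rop gene, which moderates copy number, and it is selected with ampicillin via the bla (AmpR) cassette. The catalogue lists the copy number as unknown.

The expression unit is driven by a T7 promoter with the strong phage T7 gene 10 ribosome binding site and ends at a T7 terminator, so expression depends on a host supplying T7 RNA polymerase. The encoded fusion begins with a 6xHis tag and a cytosolic (signal-sequence-free) maltose binding protein, which aid solubility and affinity purification. A TEV protease site follows, allowing these tags to be removed. Downstream of the cleavage site sit four tandem SV40 nuclear localization signals, then the Cas9 coding sequence (which spans the numbering origin of the circular map), then two further SV40 NLS copies at the C-terminus. The plasmid name indicates an sfGFP fusion, and there is an unannotated stretch of roughly 850 bp between the C-terminal NLSs and the T7 terminator where such a reporter could lie. However, the feature table does not annotate sfGFP, so its presence and position are not confirmed by the record.

The associated publication concerns genome editing in the mouse brain by local delivery of engineered Cas9 ribonucleoprotein complexes. This fits use of the plasmid to purify NLS-enriched recombinant Cas9 for assembly with guide RNA.
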