LOCUS       Exported 10976 bp ds-DNA circular SYN 12-MAY-2021
DEFINITION  For expression of modified SpyCas9 in e.coli..
ACCESSION   .
VERSION     .
KEYWORDS    4xNLS-pMJ915v2-sfGFP
SOURCE      synthetic DNA construct
  ORGANISM  synthetic DNA construct
REFERENCE   1 (bases 1 to 10976)
  AUTHORS   Staahl BT, Benekareddy M, Coulon-Bainier C, Banfal AA, Floor SN,
            Sabo JK, Urnes C, Munares GA, Ghosh A, Doudna JA
  TITLE     Efficient genome editing in the mouse brain by local delivery of
            engineered Cas9 ribonucleoprotein complexes.
  JOURNAL   Nat Biotechnol. 2017 Feb 13. doi: 10.1038/nbt.3806.
  PUBMED    28191903
REFERENCE   2 (bases 1 to 10976)
  AUTHORS   .
  TITLE     Direct Submission
  JOURNAL   Exported May 12, 2021 from SnapGene Server 1.1.58
            http://www.snapgene.com
FEATURES             Location/Qualifiers
     source          1..10976
                     /organism="synthetic DNA construct"
                     /mol_type="other DNA"
     CDS             3718..3738
                     /codon_start=1
                     /product="nuclear localization signal of SV40 (simian virus
                     40) large T antigen"
                     /label=SV40 NLS
                     /translation="PKKKRKV"
     CDS             3745..3765
                     /codon_start=1
                     /product="nuclear localization signal of SV40 (simian virus
                     40) large T antigen"
                     /label=SV40 NLS
                     /translation="PKKKRKV"
     primer_bind     complement(4614..4632)
                     /label=T7 Term
                     /note="T7 terminator, reverse primer"
     terminator      4628..4675
                     /label=T7 terminator
                     /note="transcription terminator for bacteriophage T7 RNA
                     polymerase"
     promoter        complement(5041..5069)
                     /label=tet promoter
                     /note="E. coli promoter for tetracycline efflux protein
                     gene"
     primer_bind     complement(5096..5114)
                     /label=pBRforEco
                     /note="pBR322 vectors, upsteam of EcoRI site, forward
                     primer"
     promoter        5182..5286
                     /gene="bla"
                     /label=AmpR promoter
     CDS             5287..6147
                     /codon_start=1
                     /gene="bla"
                     /product="beta-lactamase"
                     /label=AmpR
                     /note="confers resistance to ampicillin, carbenicillin, and
                     related antibiotics"
                     /translation="MSIQHFRVALIPFFAAFCLPVFAHPETLVKVKDAEDQLGARVGYI
                     ELDLNSGKILESFRPEERFPMMSTFKVLLCGAVLSRVDAGQEQLGRRIHYSQNDLVEYS
                     PVTEKHLTDGMTVRELCSAAITMSDNTAANLLLTTIGGPKELTAFLHNMGDHVTRLDRW
                     EPELNEAIPNDERDTTMPAAMATTLRKLLTGELLTLASRQQLIDWMEADKVAGPLLRSA
                     LPAGWFIADKSGAGERGSRGIIAALGPDGKPSRIVVIYTTGSQATMDERNRQIAEIGAS
                     LIKHW"
     primer_bind     complement(5505..5524)
                     /label=Amp-R
                     /note="Ampicillin resistance gene, reverse primer"
     rep_origin      6318..6906
                     /direction=RIGHT
                     /label=ori
                     /note="high-copy-number ColE1/pMB1/pBR322/pUC origin of
                     replication"
     primer_bind     6807..6826
                     /label=pBR322ori-F
                     /note="pBR322 origin, forward primer"
     primer_bind     7060..7077
                     /label=L4440
                     /note="L4440 vector, forward primer"
     misc_feature    7092..7231
                     /label=bom
                     /note="basis of mobility region from pBR322"
     primer_bind     complement(7157..7176)
                     /label=pRS-marker
                     /note="pRS vectors, use to sequence yeast selectable
                     marker"
     primer_bind     7317..7339
                     /label=pGEX 3'
                     /note="pGEX vectors, reverse primer"
     CDS             complement(7333..7524)
                     /codon_start=1
                     /gene="rop"
                     /product="Rop protein, which maintains plasmids at low copy
                     number"
                     /label=rop
                     /translation="MTKQEKTALNMARFIRSQTLTLLEKLNELDADEQADICESLHDHA
                     DELYRSCLARFGDDGENL"
     primer_bind     8982..9001
                     /label=pBRrevBam
                     /note="pBR322 vectors, tet region, downstream of BamHI,
                     reverse primer"
     primer_bind     9085..9104
                     /label=T7
                     /note="T7 promoter, forward primer"
     promoter        9085..9103
                     /label=T7 promoter
                     /note="promoter for bacteriophage T7 RNA polymerase"
     RBS             9192..9214
                     /note="efficient ribosome binding site from bacteriophage
                     T7 gene 10 (Olins and Rangwala, 1989)"
     CDS             9234..9251
                     /codon_start=1
                     /product="6xHis affinity tag"
                     /label=6xHis
                     /translation="HHHHHH"
     CDS             9261..10361
                     /codon_start=1
                     /gene="malE (mutated)"
                     /product="maltose binding protein from E. coli"
                     /label=MBP
                     /note="This version of the gene does not encode a signal
                     sequence, so MBP will remain in the cytosol."
                     /translation="MKIEEGKLVIWINGDKGYNGLAEVGKKFEKDTGIKVTVEHPDKLE
                     EKFPQVAATGDGPDIIFWAHDRFGGYAQSGLLAEITPDKAFQDKLYPFTWDAVRYNGKL
                     IAYPIAVEALSLIYNKDLLPNPPKTWEEIPALDKELKAKGKSALMFNLQEPYFTWPLIA
                     ADGGYAFKYENGKYDIKDVGVDNAGAKAGLTFLVDLIKNKHMNADTDYSIAEAAFNKGE
                     TAMTINGPWAWSNIDTSKVNYGVTVLPTFKGQPSKPFVGVLSAGINAASPNKELAKEFL
                     ENYLLTDEGLEAVNKDKPLGAVALKSYEEELAKDPRIAATMENAQKGEIMPNIPQMSAF
                     WYAVRTAVINAASGRQTVDEALKDAQT"
     primer_bind     10335..10358
                     /label=MBP-F
                     /note="Maltose binding protein, forward primer"
     CDS             10416..10436
                     /codon_start=1
                     /product="tobacco etch virus (TEV) protease recognition and
                     cleavage site"
                     /label=TEV site
                     /translation="ENLYFQS"
     CDS             10446..10466
                     /codon_start=1
                     /product="nuclear localization signal of SV40 (simian virus
                     40) large T antigen"
                     /label=SV40 NLS
                     /translation="PKKKRKV"
     CDS             10476..10496
                     /codon_start=1
                     /product="nuclear localization signal of SV40 (simian virus
                     40) large T antigen"
                     /label=SV40 NLS
                     /translation="PKKKRKV"
     CDS             10506..10526
                     /codon_start=1
                     /product="nuclear localization signal of SV40 (simian virus
                     40) large T antigen"
                     /label=SV40 NLS
                     /translation="PKKKRKV"
     CDS             10536..10556
                     /codon_start=1
                     /product="nuclear localization signal of SV40 (simian virus
                     40) large T antigen"
                     /label=SV40 NLS
                     /translation="PKKKRKV"
     CDS             10584..3711
                     /codon_start=1
                     /product="Cas9 (Csn1) endonuclease from the Streptococcus
                     pyogenes Type II CRISPR/Cas system"
                     /label=Cas9
                     /note="generates RNA-guided double strand breaks in DNA"
                     /translation="MDKKYSIGLDIGTNSVGWAVITDEYKVPSKKFKVLGNTDRHSIKK
                     NLIGALLFDSGETAEATRLKRTARRRYTRRKNRICYLQEIFSNEMAKVDDSFFHRLEES
                     FLVEEDKKHERHPIFGNIVDEVAYHEKYPTIYHLRKKLVDSTDKADLRLIYLALAHMIK
                     FRGHFLIEGDLNPDNSDVDKLFIQLVQTYNQLFEENPINASGVDAKAILSARLSKSRRL
                     ENLIAQLPGEKKNGLFGNLIALSLGLTPNFKSNFDLAEDAKLQLSKDTYDDDLDNLLAQ
                     IGDQYADLFLAAKNLSDAILLSDILRVNTEITKAPLSASMIKRYDEHHQDLTLLKALVR
                     QQLPEKYKEIFFDQSKNGYAGYIDGGASQEEFYKFIKPILEKMDGTEELLVKLNREDLL
                     RKQRTFDNGSIPHQIHLGELHAILRRQEDFYPFLKDNREKIEKILTFRIPYYVGPLARG
                     NSRFAWMTRKSEETITPWNFEEVVDKGASAQSFIERMTNFDKNLPNEKVLPKHSLLYEY
                     FTVYNELTKVKYVTEGMRKPAFLSGEQKKAIVDLLFKTNRKVTVKQLKEDYFKKIECFD
                     SVEISGVEDRFNASLGTYHDLLKIIKDKDFLDNEENEDILEDIVLTLTLFEDREMIEER
                     LKTYAHLFDDKVMKQLKRRRYTGWGRLSRKLINGIRDKQSGKTILDFLKSDGFANRNFM
                     QLIHDDSLTFKEDIQKAQVSGQGDSLHEHIANLAGSPAIKKGILQTVKVVDELVKVMGR
                     HKPENIVIEMARENQTTQKGQKNSRERMKRIEEGIKELGSQILKEHPVENTQLQNEKLY
                     LYYLQNGRDMYVDQELDINRLSDYDVDHIVPQSFLKDDSIDNKVLTRSDKNRGKSDNVP
                     SEEVVKKMKNYWRQLLNAKLITQRKFDNLTKAERGGLSELDKAGFIKRQLVETRQITKH
                     VAQILDSRMNTKYDENDKLIREVKVITLKSKLVSDFRKDFQFYKVREINNYHHAHDAYL
                     NAVVGTALIKKYPKLESEFVYGDYKVYDVRKMIAKSEQEIGKATAKYFFYSNIMNFFKT
                     EITLANGEIRKRPLIETNGETGEIVWDKGRDFATVRKVLSMPQVNIVKKTEVQTGGFSK
                     ESILPKRNSDKLIARKKDWDPKKYGGFDSPTVAYSVLVVAKVEKGKSKKLKSVKELLGI
                     TIMERSSFEKNPIDFLEAKGYKEVKKDLIIKLPKYSLFELENGRKRMLASAGELQKGNE
                     LALPSKYVNFLYLASHYEKLKGSPEDNEQKQLFVEQHKHYLDEIIEQISEFSKRVILAD
                     ANLDKVLSAYNKHRDKPIREQAENIIHLFTLTNLGAPAAFKYFDTTIDRKRYTSTKEVL
                     DATLIHQSITGLYETRIDLSQLGGD"
ORIGIN
        1 tatccaacta tctatcatct gcgaaaaaaa ttggtagatt ctactgataa agcggatttg
       61 cgcttaatct atttggcctt agcgcatatg attaagtttc gtggtcattt tttgattgag
      121 ggagatttaa atcctgataa tagtgatgtg gacaaactat ttatccagtt ggtacaaacc
      181 tacaatcaat tatttgaaga aaaccctatt aacgcaagtg gagtagatgc taaagcgatt
      241 ctttctgcac gattgagtaa atcaagacga ttagaaaatc tcattgctca gctccccggt
      301 gagaagaaaa atggcttatt tgggaatctc attgctttgt cattgggttt gacccctaat
      361 tttaaatcaa attttgattt ggcagaagat gctaaattac agctttcaaa agatacttac
      421 gatgatgatt tagataattt attggcgcaa attggagatc aatatgctga tttgtttttg
      481 gcagctaaga atttatcaga tgctatttta ctttcagata tcctaagagt aaatactgaa
      541 ataactaagg ctcccctatc agcttcaatg attaaacgct acgatgaaca tcatcaagac
      601 ttgactcttt taaaagcttt agttcgacaa caacttccag aaaagtataa agaaatcttt
      661 tttgatcaat caaaaaacgg atatgcaggt tatattgatg ggggagctag ccaagaagaa
      721 ttttataaat ttatcaaacc aattttagaa aaaatggatg gtactgagga attattggtg
      781 aaactaaatc gtgaagattt gctgcgcaag caacggacct ttgacaacgg ctctattccc
      841 catcaaattc acttgggtga gctgcatgct attttgagaa gacaagaaga cttttatcca
      901 tttttaaaag acaatcgtga gaagattgaa aaaatcttga cttttcgaat tccttattat
      961 gttggtccat tggcgcgtgg caatagtcgt tttgcatgga tgactcggaa gtctgaagaa
     1021 acaattaccc catggaattt tgaagaagtt gtcgataaag gtgcttcagc tcaatcattt
     1081 attgaacgca tgacaaactt tgataaaaat cttccaaatg aaaaagtact accaaaacat
     1141 agtttgcttt atgagtattt tacggtttat aacgaattga caaaggtcaa atatgttact
     1201 gaaggaatgc gaaaaccagc atttctttca ggtgaacaga agaaagccat tgttgattta
     1261 ctcttcaaaa caaatcgaaa agtaaccgtt aagcaattaa aagaagatta tttcaaaaaa
     1321 atagaatgtt ttgatagtgt tgaaatttca ggagttgaag atagatttaa tgcttcatta
     1381 ggtacctacc atgatttgct aaaaattatt aaagataaag attttttgga taatgaagaa
     1441 aatgaagata tcttagagga tattgtttta acattgacct tatttgaaga tagggagatg
     1501 attgaggaaa gacttaaaac atatgctcac ctctttgatg ataaggtgat gaaacagctt
     1561 aaacgtcgcc gttatactgg ttggggacgt ttgtctcgaa aattgattaa tggtattagg
     1621 gataagcaat ctggcaaaac aatattagat tttttgaaat cagatggttt tgccaatcgc
     1681 aattttatgc agctgatcca tgatgatagt ttgacattta aagaagacat tcaaaaagca
     1741 caagtgtctg gacaaggcga tagtttacat gaacatattg caaatttagc tggtagccct
     1801 gctattaaaa aaggtatttt acagactgta aaagttgttg atgaattggt caaagtaatg
     1861 gggcggcata agccagaaaa tatcgttatt gaaatggcac gtgaaaatca gacaactcaa
     1921 aagggccaga aaaattcgcg agagcgtatg aaacgaatcg aagaaggtat caaagaatta
     1981 ggaagtcaga ttcttaaaga gcatcctgtt gaaaatactc aattgcaaaa tgaaaagctc
     2041 tatctctatt atctccaaaa tggaagagac atgtatgtgg accaagaatt agatattaat
     2101 cgtttaagtg attatgatgt cgatcacatt gttccacaaa gtttccttaa agacgattca
     2161 atagacaata aggtcttaac gcgttctgat aaaaatcgtg gtaaatcgga taacgttcca
     2221 agtgaagaag tagtcaaaaa gatgaaaaac tattggagac aacttctaaa cgccaagtta
     2281 atcactcaac gtaagtttga taatttaacg aaagctgaac gtggaggttt gagtgaactt
     2341 gataaagctg gttttatcaa acgccaattg gttgaaactc gccaaatcac taagcatgtg
     2401 gcacaaattt tggatagtcg catgaatact aaatacgatg aaaatgataa acttattcga
     2461 gaggttaaag tgattacctt aaaatctaaa ttagtttctg acttccgaaa agatttccaa
     2521 ttctataaag tacgtgagat taacaattac catcatgccc atgatgcgta tctaaatgcc
     2581 gtcgttggaa ctgctttgat taagaaatat ccaaaacttg aatcggagtt tgtctatggt
     2641 gattataaag tttatgatgt tcgtaaaatg attgctaagt ctgagcaaga aataggcaaa
     2701 gcaaccgcaa aatatttctt ttactctaat atcatgaact tcttcaaaac agaaattaca
     2761 cttgcaaatg gagagattcg caaacgccct ctaatcgaaa ctaatgggga aactggagaa
     2821 attgtctggg ataaagggcg agattttgcc acagtgcgca aagtattgtc catgccccaa
     2881 gtcaatattg tcaagaaaac agaagtacag acaggcggat tctccaagga gtcaatttta
     2941 ccaaaaagaa attcggacaa gcttattgct cgtaaaaaag actgggatcc aaaaaaatat
     3001 ggtggttttg atagtccaac ggtagcttat tcagtcctag tggttgctaa ggtggaaaaa
     3061 gggaaatcga agaagttaaa atccgttaaa gagttactag ggatcacaat tatggaaaga
     3121 agttcctttg aaaaaaatcc gattgacttt ttagaagcta aaggatataa ggaagttaaa
     3181 aaagacttaa tcattaaact acctaaatat agtctttttg agttagaaaa cggtcgtaaa
     3241 cggatgctgg ctagtgccgg agaattacaa aaaggaaatg agctggctct gccaagcaaa
     3301 tatgtgaatt ttttatattt agctagtcat tatgaaaagt tgaagggtag tccagaagat
     3361 aacgaacaaa aacaattgtt tgtggagcag cataagcatt atttagatga gattattgag
     3421 caaatcagtg aattttctaa gcgtgttatt ttagcagatg ccaatttaga taaagttctt
     3481 agtgcatata acaaacatag agacaaacca atacgtgaac aagcagaaaa tattattcat
     3541 ttatttacgt tgacgaatct tggagctccc gctgctttta aatattttga tacaacaatt
     3601 gatcgtaaac gatatacgtc tacaaaagaa gttttagatg ccactcttat ccatcaatcc
     3661 atcactggtc tttatgaaac acgcattgat ttgagtcagc taggaggtga cgggtcacct
     3721 aagaaaaaac gaaaagttga ggatcctaaa aagaaacgaa aagttgatac cggttctaaa
     3781 ggtgaagaac tgttcaccgg tgttgttccg atcctggttg aactggatgg tgatgttaac
     3841 ggccacaaat tctctgttcg tggtgaaggt gaaggtgatg caaccaacgg taaactgacc
     3901 ctgaaattca tctgcactac cggtaaactg ccggttccat ggccgactct ggtgactacc
     3961 ctgacctatg gtgttcagtg tttttctcgt tacccggatc acatgaagca gcatgatttc
     4021 ttcaaatctg caatgccgga aggttatgta caggagcgca ccatttcttt caaagacgat
     4081 ggcacctaca aaacccgtgc agaggttaaa tttgaaggtg atactctggt gaaccgtatt
     4141 gaactgaaag gcattgattt caaagaggac ggcaacatcc tgggccacaa actggaatat
     4201 aacttcaact cccataacgt ttacatcacc gcagacaaac agaagaacgg tatcaaagct
     4261 aacttcaaaa ttcgccataa cgttgaagac ggtagcgtac agctggcgga ccactaccag
     4321 cagaacactc cgatcggtga tggtccggtt ctgctgccgg ataaccacta cctgtccacc
     4381 cagtctgttc tgtccaaaga cccgaacgaa aagcgcgacc acatggtgct gctggagttc
     4441 gttactgcag caggtatcac gcacggcatg gatgagctct acaaataata acattggaag
     4501 tggataacgg atccgcgatc gcggcgcgcc acctggtggc cggccggtac cacgcgtgcg
     4561 cgctgatccg gctgctaaca aagcccgaaa ggaagctgag ttggctgctg ccaccgctga
     4621 gcaataacta gcataacccc ttggggcctc taaacgggtc ttgaggggtt ttttgctgaa
     4681 aggaggaact atatccggat atccacagga cgggtgtggt cgccatgatc gcgtagtcga
     4741 tagtggctcc aagtagcgaa gcgagcagga ctgggcggcg gccaaagcgg tcggacagtg
     4801 ctccgagaac gggtgcgcat agaaattgca tcaacgcata tagcgctagc agcacgccat
     4861 agtgactggc gatgctgtcg gaatggacga tatcccgcaa gaggcccggc agtaccggca
     4921 taaccaagcc tatgcctaca gcatccaggg tgacggtgcc gaggatgacg atgagcgcat
     4981 tgttagattt catacacggt gcctgactgc gttagcaatt taactgtgat aaactaccgc
     5041 attaaagctt atcgatgata agctgtcaaa catgagaatt cttgaagacg aaagggcctc
     5101 gtgatacgcc tatttttata ggttaatgtc atgataataa tggtttctta gacgtcaggt
     5161 ggcacttttc ggggaaatgt gcgcggaacc cctatttgtt tatttttcta aatacattca
     5221 aatatgtatc cgctcatgag acaataaccc tgataaatgc ttcaataaca ttgaaaaagg
     5281 aagagtatga gtattcaaca tttccgtgtc gcccttattc ccttttttgc ggcattttgc
     5341 cttcctgttt ttgctcaccc agaaacgctg gtgaaagtaa aagatgctga agatcagttg
     5401 ggtgcacgag tgggttacat cgaactggat ctcaacagcg gtaagatcct tgagagtttt
     5461 cgccccgaag aacgttttcc aatgatgagc acttttaaag ttctgctatg tggcgcggta
     5521 ttatcccgtg ttgacgccgg gcaagagcaa ctcggtcgcc gcatacacta ttctcagaat
     5581 gacttggttg agtactcacc agtcacagaa aagcatctta cggatggcat gacagtaaga
     5641 gaattatgca gtgctgccat aaccatgagt gataacactg cggccaactt acttctgaca
     5701 acgatcggag gaccgaagga gctaaccgct tttttgcaca acatggggga tcatgtaact
     5761 cgccttgatc gttgggaacc ggagctgaat gaagccatac caaacgacga gcgtgacacc
     5821 acgatgcctg cagcaatggc aacaacgttg cgcaaactat taactggcga actacttact
     5881 ctagcttccc ggcaacaatt aatagactgg atggaggcgg ataaagttgc aggaccactt
     5941 ctgcgctcgg cccttccggc tggctggttt attgctgata aatctggagc cggtgagcgt
     6001 gggtctcgcg gtatcattgc agcactgggg ccagatggta agccctcccg tatcgtagtt
     6061 atctacacga cggggagtca ggcaactatg gatgaacgaa atagacagat cgctgagata
     6121 ggtgcctcac tgattaagca ttggtaactg tcagaccaag tttactcata tatactttag
     6181 attgatttaa aacttcattt ttaatttaaa aggatctagg tgaagatcct ttttgataat
     6241 ctcatgacca aaatccctta acgtgagttt tcgttccact gagcgtcaga ccccgtagaa
     6301 aagatcaaag gatcttcttg agatcctttt tttctgcgcg taatctgctg cttgcaaaca
     6361 aaaaaaccac cgctaccagc ggtggtttgt ttgccggatc aagagctacc aactcttttt
     6421 ccgaaggtaa ctggcttcag cagagcgcag ataccaaata ctgtccttct agtgtagccg
     6481 tagttaggcc accacttcaa gaactctgta gcaccgccta catacctcgc tctgctaatc
     6541 ctgttaccag tggctgctgc cagtggcgat aagtcgtgtc ttaccgggtt ggactcaaga
     6601 cgatagttac cggataaggc gcagcggtcg ggctgaacgg ggggttcgtg cacacagccc
     6661 agcttggagc gaacgaccta caccgaactg agatacctac agcgtgagct atgagaaagc
     6721 gccacgcttc ccgaagggag aaaggcggac aggtatccgg taagcggcag ggtcggaaca
     6781 ggagagcgca cgagggagct tccaggggga aacgcctggt atctttatag tcctgtcggg
     6841 tttcgccacc tctgacttga gcgtcgattt ttgtgatgct cgtcaggggg gcggagccta
     6901 tggaaaaacg ccagcaacgc ggccttttta cggttcctgg ccttttgctg gccttttgct
     6961 cacatgttct ttcctgcgtt atcccctgat tctgtggata accgtattac cgcctttgag
     7021 tgagctgata ccgctcgccg cagccgaacg accgagcgca gcgagtcagt gagcgaggaa
     7081 gcggaagagc gcctgatgcg gtattttctc cttacgcatc tgtgcggtat ttcacaccgc
     7141 aatggtgcac tctcagtaca atctgctctg atgccgcata gttaagccag tatacactcc
     7201 gctatcgcta cgtgactggg tcatggctgc gccccgacac ccgccaacac ccgctgacgc
     7261 gccctgacgg gcttgtctgc tcccggcatc cgcttacaga caagctgtga ccgtctccgg
     7321 gagctgcatg tgtcagaggt tttcaccgtc atcaccgaaa cgcgcgaggc agctgcggta
     7381 aagctcatca gcgtggtcgt gaagcgattc acagatgtct gcctgttcat ccgcgtccag
     7441 ctcgttgagt ttctccagaa gcgttaatgt ctggcttctg ataaagcggg ccatgttaag
     7501 ggcggttttt tcctgtttgg tcactgatgc ctccgtgtaa gggggatttc tgttcatggg
     7561 ggtaatgata ccgatgaaac gagagaggat gctcacgata cgggttactg atgatgaaca
     7621 tgcccggtta ctggaacgtt gtgagggtaa acaactggcg gtatggatgc ggcgggacca
     7681 gagaaaaatc actcagggtc aatgccagcg cttcgttaat acagatgtag gtgttccaca
     7741 gggtagccag cagcatcctg cgatgcagat ccggaacata atggtgcagg gcgctgactt
     7801 ccgcgtttcc agactttacg aaacacggaa accgaagacc attcatgttg ttgctcaggt
     7861 cgcagacgtt ttgcagcagc agtcgcttca cgttcgctcg cgtatcggtg attcattctg
     7921 ctaaccagta aggcaacccc gccagcctag ccgggtcctc aacgacagga gcacgatcat
     7981 gcgcacccgt ggccaggacc caacgctgcc cgagatgcgc cgcgtgcggc tgctggagat
     8041 ggcggacgcg atggatatgt tctgccaagg gttggtttgc gcattcacag ttctccgcaa
     8101 gaattgattg gctccaattc ttggagtggt gaatccgtta gcgaggtgcc gccggcttcc
     8161 attcaggtcg aggtggcccg gctccatgca ccgcgacgca acgcggggag gcagacaagg
     8221 tatagggcgg cgcctacaat ccatgccaac ccgttccatg tgctcgccga ggcggcataa
     8281 atcgccgtga cgatcagcgg tccaatgatc gaagttaggc tggtaagagc cgcgagcgat
     8341 ccttgaagct gtccctgatg gtcgtcatct acctgcctgg acagcatggc ctgcaacgcg
     8401 ggcatcccga tgccgccgga agcgagaaga atcataatgg ggaaggccat ccagcctcgc
     8461 gtcgcgaacg ccagcaagac gtagcccagc gcgtcggccg ccatgccggc gataatggcc
     8521 tgcttctcgc cgaaacgttt ggtggcggga ccagtgacga aggcttgagc gagggcgtgc
     8581 aagattccga ataccgcaag cgacaggccg atcatcgtcg cgctccagcg aaagcggtcc
     8641 tcgccgaaaa tgacccagag cgctgccggc acctgtccta cgagttgcat gataaagaag
     8701 acagtcataa gtgcggcgac gatagtcatg ccccgcgccc accggaagga gctgactggg
     8761 ttgaaggctc tcaagggcat cggtcgacgc tctcccttat gcgactcctg cattaggaag
     8821 cagcccagta gtaggttgag gccgttgagc accgccgccg caaggaatgg tgcatgcaag
     8881 gagatggcgc ccaacagtcc cccggccacg gggcctgcca ccatacccac gccgaaacaa
     8941 gcgctcatga gcccgaagtg gcgagcccga tcttccccat cggtgatgtc ggcgatatag
     9001 gcgccagcaa ccgcacctgt ggcgccggtg atgccggcca cgatgcgtcc ggcgtagagg
     9061 atcgagatct cgatcccgcg aaattaatac gactcactat agggagacca caacggtttc
     9121 cctctagtgc cggctccgga gagctcttta attaagcggc cgccctgcag gactcgagtt
     9181 ctagaaataa ttttgtttaa ctttaagaag gagatataca tatgaaatct tctcaccatc
     9241 accatcacca tggttcttct atgaaaatcg aagaaggtaa actggtaatc tggattaacg
     9301 gcgataaagg ctataacggt ctcgctgaag tcggtaagaa attcgagaaa gataccggaa
     9361 ttaaagtcac cgttgagcat ccggataaac tggaagagaa attcccacag gttgcggcaa
     9421 ctggcgatgg ccctgacatt atcttctggg cacacgaccg ctttggtggc tacgctcaat
     9481 ctggcctgtt ggctgaaatc accccggaca aagcgttcca ggacaagctg tatccgttta
     9541 cctgggatgc cgtacgttac aacggcaagc tgattgctta cccgatcgct gttgaagcgt
     9601 tatcgctgat ttataacaaa gatctgctgc cgaacccgcc aaaaacctgg gaagagatcc
     9661 cggcgctgga taaagaactg aaagcgaaag gtaagagcgc gctgatgttc aacctgcaag
     9721 aaccgtactt cacctggccg ctgattgctg ctgacggggg ttatgcgttc aagtatgaaa
     9781 acggcaagta cgacattaaa gacgtgggcg tggataacgc tggcgcgaaa gcgggtctga
     9841 ccttcctggt tgacctgatt aaaaacaaac acatgaatgc agacaccgat tactccatcg
     9901 cagaagctgc ctttaataaa ggcgaaacag cgatgaccat caacggcccg tgggcatggt
     9961 ccaacatcga caccagcaaa gtgaattatg gtgtaacggt actgccgacc ttcaagggtc
    10021 aaccatccaa accgttcgtt ggcgtgctga gcgcaggtat taacgccgcc agtccgaaca
    10081 aagagctggc aaaagagttc ctcgaaaact atctgctgac tgatgaaggt ctggaagcgg
    10141 ttaataaaga caaaccgctg ggtgccgtag cgctgaagtc ttacgaggaa gagttggcga
    10201 aagatccacg tattgccgcc actatggaaa acgcccagaa aggtgaaatc atgccgaaca
    10261 tcccgcagat gtccgctttc tggtatgccg tgcgtactgc ggtgatcaac gccgccagcg
    10321 gtcgtcagac tgtcgatgaa gccctgaaag acgcgcagac taattcgagc tcgaacaaca
    10381 acaacaataa caataacaac aacctcggga tcgaggaaaa cctgtacttc caatccaatg
    10441 ccacccccaa gaagaagcga aaggtgggtg ggtccccaaa gaagaaacgg aaagtaggcg
    10501 gctcccccaa aaagaagcga aaagtagggg gtagccccaa gaagaagcgg aaggtaggta
    10561 tccacggagt cccagcagct accatggata agaaatactc aataggctta gatatcggca
    10621 caaatagcgt cggatgggcg gtgatcactg atgaatataa ggttccgtct aaaaagttca
    10681 aggttctggg aaatacagac cgccacagta tcaaaaaaaa tcttataggg gctcttttat
    10741 ttgacagtgg agagacagcg gaagcgactc gtctcaaacg gacagctcgt agaaggtata
    10801 cacgtcggaa gaatcgtatt tgttatctac aggagatttt ttcaaatgag atggcgaaag
    10861 tagatgatag tttctttcat cgacttgaag agtctttttt ggtggaagaa gacaagaagc
    10921 atgaacgtca tcctattttt ggaaatatag tagatgaagt tgcttatcat gagaaa
//
